Addgene plasmid #34492: KHBD00377
Depositing lab: Bart Deplancke. Depositing organization: Swiss Federal Institute of Technology (EPFL). Publication: Automated protein-DNA interaction screening of Drosophila regulatory elements. Korneel Hens, Jean-Daniel Feuz, Alina Isakova, Antonina Lagovitina, Andreas Massouras, Julien Bryois, Patrick Callaerts, Susan E. Celniker, Bart Deplancke. Nat Methods. 2011 Oct 30;8(12):1065-70. 10.1038/nmeth.1763 PubMed 22037703.
Backbone
  Vector backbone: pDONR221
  Backbone manufacturer: Invitrogen
  Backbone size w/o insert (bp): 2536
  Vector type: Gateway Donor Vector
Growth in bacteria
  Bacterial resistance: Kanamycin, 50 μg/mL
  Growth temperature: 37°C
  Growth strain: DH5alpha
  Copy number: High Copy
Gene/Insert
  Gene/Insert name: CG18468 (alt names: FBgn0034217; Lhr; Lethal hybrid rescue)
  Species: D. melanogaster (fly)
  Insert size (bp): 1002
  Entrez Gene: Lhr (a.k.a. Dmel_CG18468, CG18468, Dmel\CG18468, HP3, LHR, mel-Lhr)
  Cloning method: Gateway Cloning
  Sequencing primers: 5′ M13F; 3′ M13R
Terms and licenses: Academic/Nonprofit Terms; Industry Terms: Not Available to Industry
Depositor comments: Please note that the ORFs in this collection were cloned open-ended (without a stop codon).
How to cite: KHBD00377 was a gift from Bart Deplancke (Addgene plasmid # 34492 ; http://n2t.net/addgene:34492 ; RRID:Addgene_34492)
