[The description below was written by a language model from this plasmid's Addgene catalogue record.]
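Description:
KHBD00377 is a Gateway entry-type clone built in the pDONR221 donor vector backbone, carrying the open reading frame of the Drosophila melanogaster gene CG18468, better known as Lhr (Lethal hybrid rescue, also called HP3). The insert is about 1 kb in a backbone of roughly 2.5 kb once the donor cassette has been replaced. The plasmid is maintained at high copy in standard E. coli cloning strains and is selected with kanamycin. No feature table accompanies the record, so individual elements are not itemised. As a general property of pDONR221-derived clones, the ORF sits between Gateway recombination sites generated by the BP reaction, and M13 forward and reverse priming sites flank the insert for sequence verification. The vector has no promoter intended to drive expression of the insert, so it serves as a shuttle and storage clone rather than an expression construct.

The depositor notes that the ORFs in this collection were cloned open-ended, without a stop codon. This design allows the Lhr coding sequence to be transferred by LR recombination into destination vectors that add C-terminal fusions such as tags or reporter domains, as well as N-terminal ones, provided the destination vector supplies a stop codon. The clone belongs to a collection of Drosophila ORFs assembled for automated screening of protein–DNA interactions at fly regulatory elements. Its typical use is as a source clone for moving Lhr into the expression or interaction-assay vectors needed for such screens.
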