>Addgene plasmid #34492 | KHBD00377 | depositor partial sequence | sequence record 41059 | KHBD00377 sequence 1002 bps
ATGTGTTGTAGAACGTTGGAGAAACACAGTGCGAAAAATATTAAAATGAGTACCGACAGCGCCGAGGAAA
CGGTGATCCATTCCACTGTTCCCCATTTGGAGATTAACATATCAAACACCAACATCAGCGGCCAGATTGT
TTTAAACGACTTGCTGCTCATGGAGATGCTCGCCCGGTATCCCTTCCTTATCATCCCGCAGGTGGAGCCC
AAAATGGACGTTGACTACGACTCCTGGGGTTGGGATCAGCTGGCCAAGTCCTTTAACCAAAGCTACGAGC
ACGTTGAGCTGAGTACTCCGTTCTCCGTAAGTGAACTGAAGCTGCGTTGGGTGAAGCTGCGCCCGCTGGT
CAGAGCCTTGGCCGGTTCCAAAGGGCAAATCCCTGAACCTCTGTGGCGGGTGATGCACGATGTGCACATT
CGCATGCAAGCCCCGAATCCGGCGGATGTGCCGAAAACCAAGTGTCAGGAGTTTCTTCTCAGTCAGTTGC
CTTTCGTGAAATCTATGGCGCAAGCGGAACGCCGGCATTTAGAAGTGGAGGTCCTCGCCCTCATCCTGGA
GCAAGAGCGCCAAGAGAAAGCTACTCGAAAGCTGGGTCCTAAGGACCTGGAGACGGTTCAGAGCGAATAC
GACGAATTTCTTAAAGCGATACGGGTGAAAGAGCTCCCAGCAGACAATTTACTCAGTCCGGCCATGGACA
GATTCGGCATTAGCCCACACAAAATAAGACCCAATGTCGCAAGTGCCAATAAAAGAATCAGATATAATAA
TGCTTGCAAAGGATCAAATGATGTCAAAATCAAAATAGAAACAGCTATTGAACCTAAAATTAAAGATACA
ACAAAATGTGACGAACGACCGATAGAAACACCACGCTTCGTTCCTCTTAAAAGCGCGAAATACTACATTA
AAAGGTGTCGCATCCGGCTGAAGCGAGTGGAAATTGATGATTATTTACCCTTAGCTAGAATACGGCGCTC
AAGGCGGCCTACGCTGAGAACA
