>Addgene plasmid #34492 | KHBD00377 | addgene partial sequence | sequence record 42263 | M13-Rev 5'-CAGGAAACAGCTATGACC-3'
TTTATTTTGACTGATAGTGACCTGTTCGTTGCAACAAATTGATAAGCAATGCTTTCTTATAATGCCAACT
TTGTACAAGAAAGTTGGCAATGTTCTCAGCGTAGGCCGCCTTGAGCGCCGTATTCTAGCTAAGGGTAAAT
AATCATCAATTTCCACTCGCTTCAGCCGGATGCGACACCTTTTAATGTAGTATTTCGCGCTTTTAAGAGG
AACGAAGCGTGGTGTTTCTATCGGTCGTTCGTCACATTTTGTTGTATCTTTAATTTTAGGTTCAATAGCT
GTTTCTATTTTGATTTTGACATCATTTGATCCTTTGCAAGCATTATTATATCTGATTCTTTTATTGGCAC
TTGCGACATTGGGTCTTATTTTGTGTGGGCTAATGCCGAATCTGTCCATGGCCGGACTGAGTAAATTGTC
TGCTGGGAGCTCTTTCACCCGTATCGCTTTAAGAAATTCGTCGTATTCGCTCTGAACCGTCTCCAGGTCC
TTAGGACCCAGCTTTCGAGTAGCTTTCTCTTGGCGCTCTTGCTCCAGGATGAGGGCGAGGACCTCCACTT
CTAAATGCCGGCGTTCCGCTTGCGCCATAGATTTCACGAAAGGCAACTGACTGAGAAGAAACTCCTGACA
CTTGGTTTTCGGCACATCCGCCGGATTCGGGGCTTGCATGCGAATGTGCACATCGTGCATCACCCGCCAC
